>Addgene plasmid #188332 | pJJS009 | addgene full sequence | sequence record 370753 | Addgene NGS Result
CACCTAAATTGTAAGCGTTAATATTTTGTTAAAATTCGCGTTAAATTTTTGTTAAATCAGCTCATTTTTT
AACCAATAGGCCGAAATCGGCAAAATCCCTTATAAATCAAAAGAATAGACCGAGATAGGGT
[37 nt withheld, positions 132-168]
AAAGAACGTGGACTCCAACGTCAAAGG
[49 nt withheld, positions 196-244]
T
[91 nt withheld, positions 246-336]
G
[124 nt withheld, positions 338-461]
CCCATTCGCCATTCAGGCTGCGCAACTGTTGGGAAGGGCGATCGGTGCGGGCCTCTTCGCTATTACGCCA
GCTGGCGAAAGGGGGATGTGCTGCAAGGCGATTAAGTTGGGTAACGCCAGGGTTTTCCCAGTCACGACGT
TGTAAAACGACGGCCAGTGAATTGTAATACGACTCACTATAGGGCGAATTGGATGGGATTCTCCGAGACC
GTCGACCTCATGCTCAACCTCCAATCCAACAAGGAGGGATCCGTCGACCTCAAGAACGTCTCCGCCGTCC
CAAAGGAGAAGACCACCCTCAAGGTAAGTTTAAACATATATATACTAACTAACCCTGATTATTTAAATTT
TCAGGACCCATCCAAGCCACCAGCCAAGGCCCAAGTCGTCGGATGGCCACCAGTCCGTAACTACCGTAAG
AACATGATGACCCAACAAAAGACCTCCTCCATGGTCTCCGAGCTCATTAAAGAAAACATGCATATGAAGC
TCTACATGGAGGGAACCGTCAACAACCACCACTTCAAGTGCACCTCCGAGGGAGAGGGAAAGCCATACGA
GGGAACCCAAACCATGCGTATCAAGGCCGTCGAGGGAGGACCACTCCCATTCGCCTTCGACATCCTCGCC
ACCTCCTTCATGTACGGATCCAAGGTAAGTTTAAACATATATATACTAACTAACCCTGATTATTTAAATT
TTCAGACCTTCATCAACCACACCCAAGGAATCCCAGACTTCTTCAAGCAATCCTTCCCAGAGGGATTCAC
CTGGGAGCGTGTCACCACCTACGAGGACGGAGGAGTCCTCACCGCCACCCAAGACACCTCCCTCCAAGAC
GGATGCCTCATCTACAACGTCAAGGTAAGTTTAAACAGTTCGGTACTAACTAACCATACATATTTAAATT
TTCAGATCCGTGGAGTCAACTTCCCATCCAACGGACCAGTCATGCAAAAGAAGACCCTCGGATGGGAGGC
CTCCACCGAGACCCTCTACCCAGCCGACGGAGGACTTGAGGGACGTGCCGACATGGCCCTCAAGCTCGTC
GGAGGAGGACACCTCATCTGCAACCTCAAGGTAAGTTTAAACATGATTTTACTAACTAACTAATCTGATT
TAAATTTTCAGACCACCTACCGTTCCAAGAAGCCAGCCAAGAACCTCAAGATGCCAGGAGTCTACTACGT
CGACCGTCGTCTTGAGCGTATCAAGGAGGCCGACAAGGAGACCTACGTCGAGCAACACGAGGTCGCCGTC
GCCCGTTACTGCGACCTCCCATCCAAGCTCGGACACCGTAAGGGCAGCGGTGGCAGTGGAGGTACCGGCG
GAAGCGGTGCGGTGGAGCTCCAGCTTTTGTTCCCTTTAGTGAGGGTTAATTTCGAGCTTGGCGTAATCAT
GGTCATAGCTGTTTCCTGTGTGAAATTGTTATCCGCTCACAATTCCACACAACATACGAGCCGGAAGCAT
AAAGTGTAAAGCCTGGGGTGCCTAATGAGTGAGCTAACTCACATTAATTGCGTTGCGCTCACTGCCCGCT
TTCCAGTCGGGAAACCTGTCGTGCCAGCTGCATTAATGAATCGGCCAACGCGCGGGGAGAGGCGGTTTGC
GTATTGGGCGCTCTTCCGCTTCCTCGCTCACTGACTCGCTGCGCTCGGTCGTTCGGCTGCGGCGAGCGGT
ATCAGCTCACTCAAAGGCGGTAATACGGTTATCCACAGAATCAGGGGATAACGCAGGAAAGAACATGTGA
GCAAAAGGCCAGCAAAAGGCCAGGAACCGTAAAAAGGCCGCGTTGCTGGCGTTTTTCCATAGGCTCCGCC
CCCCTGACGAGCATCACAAAAATCGACGCTCAAGTCAGAGGTGGCGAAACCCGACAGGACTATAAAGATA
CCAGGCGTTTCCCCCTGGAAGCTCCCTCGTGCGCTCTCCTGTTCCGACCCTGCCGCTTACCGGATACCTG
TCCGCCTTTCTCCCTTCGGGAAGCGTGGCGCTTTCTCATAGCTCACGCTGTAGGTATCTCAGTTCGGTGT
AGGTCGTTCGCTCCAAGCTGGGCTGTGTGCACGAACCCCCCGTTCAGCCCGACCGCTGCGCCTTATCCGG
TAACTATCGTCTTGAGTCCAACCCGGTAAGACACGACTTATCGCCACTGGCAGCAGCCACTGGTAACAGG
ATTAGCAGAGCGAGGTATGTAGGCGGTGCTACAGAGTTCTTGAAGTGGTGGCCTAACTACGGCTACACTA
GAAGAACAGTATTTGGTATCTGCGCTCTGCTGAAGCCAGTTACCTTCGGAAAAAGAGTTGGTAGCTCTTG
ATCCGGCAAACAAACCACCGCTGGTAGCGGTGGTTTTTTTGTTTGCAAGCAGCAGATTACGCGCAGAAAA
AAAGGATCTCAAGAAGATCCTTTGATCTTTTCTACGGGGTCTGACGCTCAGTGGAACGAAAACTCACGTT
AAGGGATTTTGGTCATGAGATTATCAAAAAGGATCTTCACCTAGATCCTTTTAAATTAAAAATGAAGTTT
TAAATCAATCTAAAGTATATATGAGTAAACTTGGTCTGACAGTTACCAATGCTTAATCAGTGAGGCACCT
ATCTCAGCGATCTGTCTATTTCGTTCATCCATAGTTGCCTGACTCCCCGTCGTGTAGATAACTACGATAC
GGGAGGGCTTACCATCTGGCCCCAGTGCTGCAATGATACCGCGAGACCCACGCTCACCGGCTCCAGATTT
ATCAGCAATAAACCAGCCAGCCGGAAGGGCCGAGCGCAGAAGTGGTCCTGCAACTTTATCCGCCTCCATC
CAGTCTATTAATTGTTGCCGGGAAGCTAGAGTAAGTAGTTCGCCAGTTAATAGTTTGCGCAACGTTGTTG
CCATTGCTACAGGCATCGTGGTGTCACGCTCGTCGTTTGGTATGGCTTCATTCAGCTCCGGTTCCCAACG
ATCAAGGCGAGTTACATGATCCCCCATGTTGTGCAAAAAAGCGGTTAGCTCCTTCGGTCCTCCGATCGTT
GTCAGAAGTAAGTTGGCCGCAGTGTTATCACTCATGGTTATGGCAGCACTGCATAATTCTCTTACTGTCA
TGCCATCCGTAAGATGCTTTTCTGTGACTGGTGAGTACTCAACCAAGTCATTCTGAGAATAGTGTATGCG
GCGACCGAGTTGCTCTTGCCCGGCGTCAATACGGGATAATACCGCGCCACATAGCAGAACTTTAAAAGTG
CTCATCATTGGAAAACGTTCTTCGGGGCGAAAACTCTCAAGGATCTTACCGCTGTTGAGATCCAGTTCGA
TGTAACCCACTCGTGCACCCAACTGATCTTCAGCATCTTTTACTTTCACCAGCGTTTCTGGGTGAGCAAA
AACAGGAAGGCAAAATGCCGCAAAAAAGGGAATAAGGGCGACACGGAAATGTTGAATACTCATACTCTTC
CTTTTTCAATATTATTGAAGCATTTATCAGGGTTATTGTCTCATGAGCGGATACATATTTGAATGTATTT
AGAAAAATAAACAAATAGGGGTTCCGCGCACATTTCCCCGAAAAGTGC
Features (pLannotate 1.2.2; 13 found; start..end, strand, type, name):
     33..461     -  rep_origin     f1 ori (sequence partly withheld): f1 bacteriophage origin of replication; arrow indicates direction of (+) strand synthesis
    466..623     -  CDS            lacZα (fragment): LacZα fragment of β-galactosidase; lacZ fragment
    626..644     +  promoter       T7 promoter: promoter for bacteriophage T7 RNA polymerase
    657..911     +  CDS            IAA7 (fragment): IAA7_ARATH - Also known as AXR2. Experimental evidence at protein level: Swiss-Prot protein existence level 1. Aux/IAA proteins are short-lived transcriptional factors that function as repressors of early auxin response genes at low auxin concentrations. Repression is thought to result from the interaction with auxin response factors (ARFs), proteins that bind to the auxin- responsive promoter element (AuxRE). Formation of heterodimers with ARF proteins may alter their ability to modulate early auxin response genes expression. From Arabidopsis thaliana (Mouse-ear cress).
    912..1760    +  CDS            mNeptune: mNeptune is a basic (constitutively fluorescent) far red fluorescent protein published in 2009, derived from Entacmaea quadricolor. It is reported to be a rapidly-maturing monomer with moderate acid sensitivity.
   1824..1842    -  promoter       T3 promoter: promoter for bacteriophage T3 RNA polymerase
   1887..1903    -  protein_bind   lac operator: The lac repressor binds to the lac operator to inhibit transcription in E. coli. This inhibition can be relieved by adding lactose or isopropyl-β-D-thiogalactopyranoside (IPTG). lac repressor encoded by lacI
   1911..1941    -  promoter       lac promoter: promoter for the E. coli lac operon
   1956..1977    -  protein_bind   CAP binding site: CAP binding activates transcription in the presence of cAMP. E. coli catabolite activator protein
   1990..2082    -  CDS            lacI (fragment): lac repressor; lacI; The lac repressor binds to the lac operator to inhibit transcription in E. coli. This inhibition can be relieved by adding lactose or isopropyl-β-D-thiogalactopyranoside (IPTG).
   2265..2853    -  rep_origin     ori: high-copy-number ColE1/pMB1/pBR322/pUC origin of replication
   3024..3884    -  CDS            AmpR: β-lactamase; bla; confers resistance to ampicillin, carbenicillin, and related antibiotics
   3885..3989    -  promoter       AmpR promoter: bla
