[The description below was written by a language model from this plasmid's Addgene catalogue record and pLannotate feature annotations shown in this document.]
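Description:
pJJS009 is a small, high-copy bacterial cloning plasmid built on pBluescript SK(+) that serves as a PCR template rather than as an expression vector in its own right. It is maintained in E. coli through the ColE1/pUC-type origin and selected with ampicillin via the bla (AmpR) gene and its promoter. The backbone also retains the f1 phage origin, remnants of the lacZα region with the lac promoter, operator and CAP site, and the flanking T7 and T3 promoters and M13 primer sites characteristic of pBluescript.

The insert of about 1.1 kb, placed by Gibson assembly between the T7 and T3 promoters, is a promoterless mIAA7::mKate2::Linker tagging module. The first part is a fragment of Arabidopsis thaliana IAA7 (AXR2), a short-lived Aux/IAA protein, used here as the mIAA7 auxin-inducible degron. It is directly followed by the red fluorescent protein mKate2, derived from another deposited plasmid, and then a linker. The automated annotation labels the fluorescent protein region as mNeptune, a related far-red protein derived from Entacmaea quadricolor; the catalogue entry identifies it as mKate2, and the call most likely reflects sequence similarity. The annotated span is longer than a typical fluorescent protein coding sequence, but the record does not explain why.

The intended use is to amplify the cassette to generate repair templates for homology-directed repair in C. elegans, so that an endogenous gene is tagged with both the fluorophore and the degron. This allows the protein to be visualised and depleted on addition of auxin; such systems generally also require a TIR1 F-box protein, which this plasmid does not carry.
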