Addgene plasmid #188332: pJJS009
Purpose: PCR template for repair templates to tag a gene with a mKate2 and mIAA7 AID degron using homology-directed repair for C. elegans.
Depositing lab: Mike Boxem. Depositing organization: Utrecht University. Publication: The mIAA7 degron improves auxin-mediated degradation in C. elegans. Sepers JJ, Verstappen NHM, Vo AA, Ragle JM, Ruijtenberg S, Ward JD, Boxem M. G3 (Bethesda). 2022 Aug 27. pii: 6677660. doi: 10.1093/g3journal/jkac222. PubMed 36029236.
Backbone
  Vector backbone: pBluescript SK (+)
  Backbone size w/o insert (bp): 2863
  Vector type: Bacterial Expression
Growth in bacteria
  Bacterial resistance: Ampicillin, 100 μg/mL
  Growth temperature: 37°C
  Growth strain: DH5alpha
  Copy number: High Copy
Gene/Insert
  Gene/Insert name: mIAA7::mKate2::Linker
  Species: C. elegans (nematode)
  Insert size (bp): 1146
  Cloning method: Gibson Cloning
  Sequencing primers: 5′ M13 forward; 3′ M13 reverse
Resource information
  A portion of this plasmid was derived from a plasmid made by: mKate2 origin: pDD375 (Addgene #91825)
Terms and licenses: Academic/Nonprofit Terms; Industry Terms: Not Available to Industry
How to cite: pJJS009 was a gift from Mike Boxem (Addgene plasmid # 188332 ; http://n2t.net/addgene:188332 ; RRID:Addgene_188332)
