>Addgene plasmid #188332 | pJJS009 | depositor partial sequence | sequence record 365673 | mIAA7 degron
GGATTCTCCGAGACCGTCGACCTCATGCTCAACCTCCAATCCAACAAGGAGGGATCCGTCGACCTCAAGA
ACGTCTCCGCCGTCCCAAAGGAGAAGACCACCCTCAAGGTAAGTTTAAACATATATATACTAACTAACCC
TGATTATTTAAATTTTCAGGACCCATCCAAGCCACCAGCCAAGGCCCAAGTCGTCGGATGGCCACCAGTC
CGTAACTACCGTAAGAACATGATGACCCAACAAAAGACCTCCTCC
