>Addgene plasmid #188332 | pJJS009 | depositor partial sequence | sequence record 365674 | mKate2
ATGGTCTCCGAGCTCATTAAAGAAAACATGCATATGAAGCTCTACATGGAGGGAACCGTCAACAACCACC
ACTTCAAGTGCACCTCCGAGGGAGAGGGAAAGCCATACGAGGGAACCCAAACCATGCGTATCAAGGCCGT
CGAGGGAGGACCACTCCCATTCGCCTTCGACATCCTCGCCACCTCCTTCATGTACGGATCCAAGGTAAGT
TTAAACATATATATACTAACTAACCCTGATTATTTAAATTTTCAGACCTTCATCAACCACACCCAAGGAA
TCCCAGACTTCTTCAAGCAATCCTTCCCAGAGGGATTCACCTGGGAGCGTGTCACCACCTACGAGGACGG
AGGAGTCCTCACCGCCACCCAAGACACCTCCCTCCAAGACGGATGCCTCATCTACAACGTCAAGGTAAGT
TTAAACAGTTCGGTACTAACTAACCATACATATTTAAATTTTCAGATCCGTGGAGTCAACTTCCCATCCA
ACGGACCAGTCATGCAAAAGAAGACCCTCGGATGGGAGGCCTCCACCGAGACCCTCTACCCAGCCGACGG
AGGACTTGAGGGACGTGCCGACATGGCCCTCAAGCTCGTCGGAGGAGGACACCTCATCTGCAACCTCAAG
GTAAGTTTAAACATGATTTTACTAACTAACTAATCTGATTTAAATTTTCAGACCACCTACCGTTCCAAGA
AGCCAGCCAAGAACCTCAAGATGCCAGGAGTCTACTACGTCGACCGTCGTCTTGAGCGTATCAAGGAGGC
CGACAAGGAGACCTACGTCGAGCAACACGAGGTCGCCGTCGCCCGTTACTGCGACCTCCCATCCAAGCTC
GGACACCGTAAG
